Addgene plasmid #222897: L2375-FKBP-GPA-20-11S
Purpose: Biosensor chain detecting rapamycin and responding with split Nanoluciferase reconstitution. FKBP ectodomain, human Glycophorin A (GPA) scaffold, 20 GS linker, split Nanoluciferase fragment 11S.
Depositing lab: Joshua Leonard. Depositing organization: Northwestern University. Publication: Building Synthetic Biosensors Using Red Blood Cell Proteins. Dolberg TB, Gunnels TF, Ling T, Sarnese KA, Crispino JD, Leonard JN. ACS Synth Biol. 2024 Apr 19;13(4):1273-1289. doi: 10.1021/acssynbio.3c00754. Epub 2024 Mar 27. PubMed 38536408.
Backbone
  Vector backbone: Modified pcDNA3.1(+)
  Backbone manufacturer: Thermo Fisher
  Backbone size w/o insert (bp): 5344
  Vector type: Mammalian Expression
  Selectable markers: Neomycin (select with G418)
Growth in bacteria
  Bacterial resistance: Ampicillin, 100 μg/mL
  Growth temperature: 37°C
  Growth strain: DH5alpha
  Copy number: High Copy
Gene/Insert
  Gene/Insert name: FKBP-GPA-20GS-NanoLuc11S
  Species: H. sapiens (human), Synthetic
  Insert size (bp): 1079
  Promoter: CMV
  Tag / fusion protein: Myc (N terminal on insert)
  Cloning method: Restriction Enzyme; 5′ cloning site NheI (not destroyed); 3′ cloning site NotI (not destroyed)
Terms and licenses: Academic/Nonprofit Terms; Industry Terms: Not Available to Industry
Depositor comments: Please visit https://doi.org/10.1101/2023.12.16.571988 for bioRxiv preprint.
How to cite: L2375-FKBP-GPA-20-11S was a gift from Joshua Leonard (Addgene plasmid # 222897 ; http://n2t.net/addgene:222897 ; RRID:Addgene_222897)
