[The description below was written by a language model from this plasmid's Addgene catalogue record and pLannotate feature annotations shown in this document.]
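Description:
L2375-FKBP-GPA-20-11S is a mammalian expression plasmid built on a modified pcDNA3.1(+) backbone that encodes one chain of a two-chain synthetic biosensor for rapamycin. It is propagated in E. coli through a high-copy ColE1/pUC-type origin with ampicillin selection (AmpR), and also carries an f1 origin. The catalogue lists neomycin/G418 as the mammalian selectable marker. However, the feature table from the sequenced plasmid instead shows a hygromycin resistance gene, followed by a short ble fragment, between the SV40 early promoter and the SV40 poly(A) signal. The two sources therefore disagree on mammalian selection, and the sequence points to hygromycin.

The payload is driven by the CMV immediate early enhancer and promoter and terminated by the bGH poly(A) signal, with a T7 promoter just upstream of the coding region. The open reading frame begins with a short stretch annotated as a glycophorin B fragment, which likely serves as a glycophorin-type signal peptide, though the record does not say so. The catalogue also lists an N-terminal Myc tag, which is not annotated separately in the table. Next come human FKBP12 (FKBP1A) as the ectodomain, a short multiple cloning site, a human glycophorin A segment serving as the membrane scaffold, a 20-residue glycine-serine linker, and the 11S fragment of split NanoLuc luciferase. The insert sits between retained NheI and NotI sites.

In use, rapamycin binding to the FKBP ectodomain is meant to bring this chain together with a partner chain carrying the complementary NanoLuc fragment, reconstituting luciferase activity as the readout. The partner chain is not described in this record. The construct comes from work on building biosensors from red blood cell membrane proteins.
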