Features (pLannotate 1.2.2; 24 found; start..end, strand, type, name):
      7..231     +  polyA_signal   bGH poly(A) signal: bovine growth hormone polyadenylation signal
    235..256     +  promoter       SV40 promoter (fragment): SV40 enhancer and early promoter
    277..705     +  rep_origin     f1 ori (sequence partly withheld): f1 bacteriophage origin of replication; arrow indicates direction of (+) strand synthesis
    719..1048    +  promoter       SV40 promoter: SV40 enhancer and early promoter
   1097..2122    +  CDS            HygR: aminoglycoside phosphotransferase from E. coli; aph(4)-Ia; confers resistance to hygromycin
   2132..2257    +  CDS            ble (fragment): BLE_KLEPN - Experimental evidence at protein level: Swiss-Prot protein existence level 1. Binding protein with a strong affinity to the bleomycin family of antibiotics. Binds to CL990; an antimitotic-antibiotic compound. From Klebsiella pneumoniae.
   2252..2373    +  polyA_signal   SV40 poly(A) signal: SV40 polyadenylation signal
   2446..2462    -  protein_bind   lac operator: The lac repressor binds to the lac operator to inhibit transcription in E. coli. This inhibition can be relieved by adding lactose or isopropyl-β-D-thiogalactopyranoside (IPTG). lac repressor encoded by lacI
   2470..2500    -  promoter       lac promoter: promoter for the E. coli lac operon
   2515..2536    -  protein_bind   CAP binding site: CAP binding activates transcription in the presence of cAMP. E. coli catabolite activator protein
   2549..2641    -  CDS            lacI (fragment): lac repressor; lacI; The lac repressor binds to the lac operator to inhibit transcription in E. coli. This inhibition can be relieved by adding lactose or isopropyl-β-D-thiogalactopyranoside (IPTG).
   2824..3412    -  rep_origin     ori: high-copy-number ColE1/pMB1/pBR322/pUC origin of replication
   3583..4443    -  CDS            AmpR: β-lactamase; bla; confers resistance to ampicillin, carbenicillin, and related antibiotics
   4444..4548    -  promoter       AmpR promoter: bla
   4607..4659    -  misc_feature   bom (fragment): basis of mobility region from pBR322
   4814..5193    +  enhancer       CMV enhancer: human cytomegalovirus immediate early enhancer
   5194..5397    +  promoter       CMV promoter: human cytomegalovirus (CMV) immediate early promoter
   5393..5426    +  LTR            5' LTR (truncated) (fragment): truncated 5' long terminal repeat (LTR) from HIV-1
   5442..5460    +  promoter       T7 promoter: promoter for bacteriophage T7 RNA polymerase
   5502..5558    +  CDS            GYPB (fragment): GLPB_HUMAN - Also known as GPB. Experimental evidence at protein level: Swiss-Prot protein existence level 1. This protein is a minor sialoglycoprotein in erythrocyte membranes. From Homo sapiens (Human).
   5598..5921    +  CDS            FKBP1A: FKB1A_HUMAN - Also known as FKBP1, FKBP12. Experimental evidence at protein level: Swiss-Prot protein existence level 1. Keeps in an inactive conformation TGFBR1, the TGF-beta type I serine/threonine kinase receptor, preventing TGF-beta receptor activation in absence of ligand. Recruits SMAD7 to ACVR1B which prevents the association of SMAD2 and SMAD3 with the activin receptor complex, thereby blocking the activin signal. May modulate the RYR1 calcium channel activity. PPIases accelerate the folding of proteins. It catalyzes the cis-trans isomerization of proline imidic peptide bonds in oligop
   5983..6035    +  misc_feature   MCS: multiple cloning site
   6057..6446    +  CDS            GYPA (fragment): GLPA_HUMAN - Also known as GPA. Experimental evidence at protein level: Swiss-Prot protein existence level 1. Glycophorin A is the major intrinsic membrane protein of the erythrocyte. The N-terminal glycosylated segment, which lies outside the erythrocyte membrane, has MN blood group receptors. Appears to be important for the function of SLC4A1 and is required for high activity of SLC4A1. May be involved in translocation of SLC4A1 to the plasma membrane. Is a receptor for influenza virus. Is a receptor for Plasmodium falciparum erythrocyte-binding antigen 175 (EBA-175); binding of EBA-175 is d
   6516..6986    +  CDS            Nluc (fragment): NanoLuc® luciferase human codon-optimized
>Addgene plasmid #222897 | L2375-FKBP-GPA-20-11S | addgene full sequence | sequence record 441787 | Addgene NGS Result
CCTCGACTGTGCCTTCTAGTTGCCAGCCATCTGTTGTTTGCCCCTCCCCCGTGCCTTCCTTGACCCTGGA
AGGTGCCACTCCCACTGTCCTTTCCTAATAAAATGAGGAAATTGCATCGCATTGTCTGAGTAGGTGTCAT
TCTATTCTGGGGGGTGGGGTGGGGCAGGACAGCAAGGGGGAGGATTGGGAAGACAATAGCAGGCATGCTG
GGGATGCGGTGGGCTCTATGGCTTCTGAGGCGGAAAGAACCAGCTGGGGCTCTAGGGGGTATCCCC
[124 nt withheld, positions 277-400]
C
[91 nt withheld, positions 402-492]
A
[49 nt withheld, positions 494-542]
CCTTTGACGTTGGAGTCCACGTTCTTT
[37 nt withheld, positions 570-606]
ACCCTATCTCGGTCTATTCTTTTGATTTATAAGGGATTTTGCCGATTTCGGCCTATTGGTTAAAAAATGA
GCTGATTTAACAAAAATTTAACGCGAATTAATTCTGTGGAATGTGTGTCAGTTAGGGTGTGGAAAGTCCC
CAGGCTCCCCAGCAGGCAGAAGTATGCAAAGCATGCATCTCAATTAGTCAGCAACCAGGTGTGGAAAGTC
CCCAGGCTCCCCAGCAGGCAGAAGTATGCAAAGCATGCATCTCAATTAGTCAGCAACCATAGTCCCGCCC
CTAACTCCGCCCATCCCGCCCCTAACTCCGCCCAGTTCCGCCCATTCTCCGCCCCATGGCTGACTAATTT
TTTTTATTTATGCAGAGGCCGAGGCCGCCTCTGCCTCTGAGCTATTCCAGAAGTAGTGAGGAGGCTTTTT
TGGAGGCCTAGGCTTTTGCAAAAAGCTCCCGGGAGCTTGTATATCCATTTTCGGATCTGATCAGCACGTG
ATGAAAAAGCCTGAACTCACCGCGACGTCTGTCGAGAAGTTTCTGATCGAAAAGTTCGACAGCGTCTCCG
ACCTGATGCAGCTCTCGGAGGGCGAAGAATCTCGTGCTTTCAGCTTCGATGTAGGAGGGCGTGGATATGT
CCTGCGGGTAAATAGCTGCGCCGATGGTTTCTACAAAGATCGTTATGTTTATCGGCACTTTGCATCGGCC
GCGCTCCCGATTCCGGAAGTGCTTGACATTGGGGAATTCAGCGAGAGCCTGACCTATTGCATCTCCCGCC
GTGCACAGGGTGTCACGTTGCAAGACCTGCCTGAAACCGAACTGCCCGCTGTTCTGCAGCCGGTCGCGGA
GGCCATGGATGCGATCGCTGCGGCCGATCTTAGCCAGACGAGCGGGTTCGGCCCATTCGGACCGCAAGGA
ATCGGTCAATACACTACATGGCGTGATTTCATATGCGCGATTGCTGATCCCCATGTGTATCACTGGCAAA
CTGTGATGGACGACACCGTCAGTGCGTCCGTCGCGCAGGCTCTCGATGAGCTGATGCTTTGGGCCGAGGA
CTGCCCCGAAGTCCGGCACCTCGTGCACGCGGATTTCGGCTCCAACAATGTCCTGACGGACAATGGCCGC
ATAACAGCGGTCATTGACTGGAGCGAGGCGATGTTCGGGGATTCCCAATACGAGGTCGCCAACATCTTCT
TCTGGAGGCCGTGGTTGGCTTGTATGGAGCAGCAGACGCGCTACTTCGAGCGGAGGCATCCGGAGCTTGC
AGGATCGCCGCGGCTCCGGGCGTATATGCTCCGCATTGGTCTTGACCAACTCTATCAGAGCTTGGTTGAC
GGCAATTTCGATGATGCAGCTTGGGCGCAGGGTCGATGCGACGCAATCGTCCGATCCGGAGCCGGGACTG
TCGGGCGTACACAAATCGCCCGCAGAAGCGCGGCCGTCTGGACCGATGGCTGTGTAGAAGTACTCGCCGA
TAGTGGAAACCGACGCCCCAGCACTCGTCCGAGGGCAAAGGAATAGCACGTGCTACGAGATTTCGATTCC
ACCGCCGCCTTCTATGAAAGGTTGGGCTTCGGAATCGTTTTCCGGGACGCCGGCTGGATGATCCTCCAGC
GCGGGGATCTCATGCTGGAGTTCTTCGCCCACCCCAACTTGTTTATTGCAGCTTATAATGGTTACAAATA
AAGCAATAGCATCACAAATTTCACAAATAAAGCATTTTTTTCACTGCATTCTAGTTGTGGTTTGTCCAAA
CTCATCAATGTATCTTATCATGTCTGTATACCGTCGACCTCTAGCTAGAGCTTGGCGTAATCATGGTCAT
AGCTGTTTCCTGTGTGAAATTGTTATCCGCTCACAATTCCACACAACATACGAGCCGGAAGCATAAAGTG
TAAAGCCTGGGGTGCCTAATGAGTGAGCTAACTCACATTAATTGCGTTGCGCTCACTGCCCGCTTTCCAG
TCGGGAAACCTGTCGTGCCAGCTGCATTAATGAATCGGCCAACGCGCGGGGAGAGGCGGTTTGCGTATTG
GGCGCTCTTCCGCTTCCTCGCTCACTGACTCGCTGCGCTCGGTCGTTCGGCTGCGGCGAGCGGTATCAGC
TCACTCAAAGGCGGTAATACGGTTATCCACAGAATCAGGGGATAACGCAGGAAAGAACATGTGAGCAAAA
GGCCAGCAAAAGGCCAGGAACCGTAAAAAGGCCGCGTTGCTGGCGTTTTTCCATAGGCTCCGCCCCCCTG
ACGAGCATCACAAAAATCGACGCTCAAGTCAGAGGTGGCGAAACCCGACAGGACTATAAAGATACCAGGC
GTTTCCCCCTGGAAGCTCCCTCGTGCGCTCTCCTGTTCCGACCCTGCCGCTTACCGGATACCTGTCCGCC
TTTCTCCCTTCGGGAAGCGTGGCGCTTTCTCATAGCTCACGCTGTAGGTATCTCAGTTCGGTGTAGGTCG
TTCGCTCCAAGCTGGGCTGTGTGCACGAACCCCCCGTTCAGCCCGACCGCTGCGCCTTATCCGGTAACTA
TCGTCTTGAGTCCAACCCGGTAAGACACGACTTATCGCCACTGGCAGCAGCCACTGGTAACAGGATTAGC
AGAGCGAGGTATGTAGGCGGTGCTACAGAGTTCTTGAAGTGGTGGCCTAACTACGGCTACACTAGAAGAA
CAGTATTTGGTATCTGCGCTCTGCTGAAGCCAGTTACCTTCGGAAAAAGAGTTGGTAGCTCTTGATCCGG
CAAACAAACCACCGCTGGTAGCGGTGGTTTTTTTGTTTGCAAGCAGCAGATTACGCGCAGAAAAAAAGGA
TCTCAAGAAGATCCTTTGATCTTTTCTACGGGGTCTGACGCTCAGTGGAACGAAAACTCACGTTAAGGGA
TTTTGGTCATGAGATTATCAAAAAGGATCTTCACCTAGATCCTTTTAAATTAAAAATGAAGTTTTAAATC
AATCTAAAGTATATATGAGTAAACTTGGTCTGACAGTTACCAATGCTTAATCAGTGAGGCACCTATCTCA
GCGATCTGTCTATTTCGTTCATCCATAGTTGCCTGACTCCCCGTCGTGTAGATAACTACGATACGGGAGG
GCTTACCATCTGGCCCCAGTGCTGCAATGATACCGCGAGACCCACGCTCACCGGCTCCAGATTTATCAGC
AATAAACCAGCCAGCCGGAAGGGCCGAGCGCAGAAGTGGTCCTGCAACTTTATCCGCCTCCATCCAGTCT
ATTAATTGTTGCCGGGAAGCTAGAGTAAGTAGTTCGCCAGTTAATAGTTTGCGCAACGTTGTTGCCATTG
CTACAGGCATCGTGGTGTCACGCTCGTCGTTTGGTATGGCTTCATTCAGCTCCGGTTCCCAACGATCAAG
GCGAGTTACATGATCCCCCATGTTGTGCAAAAAAGCGGTTAGCTCCTTCGGTCCTCCGATCGTTGTCAGA
AGTAAGTTGGCCGCAGTGTTATCACTCATGGTTATGGCAGCACTGCATAATTCTCTTACTGTCATGCCAT
CCGTAAGATGCTTTTCTGTGACTGGTGAGTACTCAACCAAGTCATTCTGAGAATAGTGTATGCGGCGACC
GAGTTGCTCTTGCCCGGCGTCAATACGGGATAATACCGCGCCACATAGCAGAACTTTAAAAGTGCTCATC
ATTGGAAAACGTTCTTCGGGGCGAAAACTCTCAAGGATCTTACCGCTGTTGAGATCCAGTTCGATGTAAC
CCACTCGTGCACCCAACTGATCTTCAGCATCTTTTACTTTCACCAGCGTTTCTGGGTGAGCAAAAACAGG
AAGGCAAAATGCCGCAAAAAAGGGAATAAGGGCGACACGGAAATGTTGAATACTCATACTCTTCCTTTTT
CAATATTATTGAAGCATTTATCAGGGTTATTGTCTCATGAGCGGATACATATTTGAATGTATTTAGAAAA
ATAAACAAATAGGGGTTCCGCGCACATTTCCCCGAAAAGTGCCACCTGACGTCGACGGATCGGGAGATCT
CCCGATCCCCTATGGTGCACTCTCAGTACAATCTGCTCTGATGCCGCATAGTTAAGCCAGTATCTGCTCC
CTGCTTGTGTGTTGGAGGTCGCTGAGTAGTGCGCGAGCAAAATTTAAGCTACAACAAGGCAAGGCTTGAC
CGACAATTGCATGAAGAATCTGCTTAGGGTTAGGCGTTTTGCGCTGCTTCGCGATGTACGGGCCAGATAT
ACGCGTTGACATTGATTATTGACTAGTTATTAATAGTAATCAATTACGGGGTCATTAGTTCATAGCCCAT
ATATGGAGTTCCGCGTTACATAACTTACGGTAAATGGCCCGCCTGGCTGACCGCCCAACGACCCCCGCCC
ATTGACGTCAATAATGACGTATGTTCCCATAGTAACGCCAATAGGGACTTTCCATTGACGTCAATGGGTG
GAGTATTTACGGTAAACTGCCCACTTGGCAGTACATCAAGTGTATCATATGCCAAGTACGCCCCCTATTG
ACGTCAATGACGGTAAATGGCCCGCCTGGCATTATGCCCAGTACATGACCTTATGGGACTTTCCTACTTG
GCAGTACATCTACGTATTAGTCATCGCTATTACCATGGTGATGCGGTTTTGGCAGTACATCAATGGGCGT
GGATAGCGGTTTGACTCACGGGGATTTCCAAGTCTCCACCCCATTGACGTCAATGGGAGTTTGTTTTGGC
ACCAAAATCAACGGGACTTTCCAAAATGTCGTAACAACTCCGCCCCATTGACGCAAATGGGCGGTAGGCG
TGTACGGTGGGAGGTCTATATAAGCAGAGCTCTCTGGCTAACTAGAGAACCCACTGCTTACTGGCTTATC
GAAATTAATACGACTCACTATAGGGAGACCCAAGCTGGCTAGCGTTTAAACTTAAGCTTGGTACCATGTA
TGGAAAAATAATCTTTGTATTACTATTGTCAGAAATTGTGAGCATATCAGCAGAGCAGAAACTCATCTCA
GAAGAGGATCTGGGCGCGCCTATGGGAGTGCAGGTGGAAACCATCTCCCCAGGAGACGGGCGCACCTTCC
CCAAGCGCGGCCAGACCTGCGTGGTGCACTACACCGGGATGCTTGAAGATGGAAAGAAATTTGATTCCTC
CCGGGACAGAAACAAGCCCTTTAAGTTTATGCTAGGCAAGCAGGAGGTGATCCGAGGCTGGGAAGAAGGG
GTTGCCCAGATGAGTGTGGGTCAGAGAGCCAAACTGACTATATCTCCAGATTATGCCTATGGTGCCACTG
GGCACCCAGGCATCATCCCACCACATGCCACTCTCGTCTTCGATGTGGAGCTTCTAAAACTGGAAAGTGC
TGGTGGTAGTGCTGGTGGTAGTGCTGGTGGTAGTGCTGGTGGTAGTGCTGGTGGTCCTCGAGCTCAAGCT
TCGAATTCTGCAGTCGACGGTACCGCGGGCCCGGGATCCACCGGATCTAGAACCGGTTTAAGTACCACTG
AGGTGGCAATGCACACTTCAACCTCTTCTTCAGTCACAAAGAGTTACATCTCATCACAGACAAATGATAC
GCACAAACGGGACACATATGCAGCCACTCCTAGAGCTCATGAAGTTTCAGAAATTTCTGTTAGAACTGTT
TACCCTCCAGAAGAGGAAACCGGAGAAAGGGTACAACTTGCCCATCATTTCTCTGAACCAGAGATAACAC
TCATTATTTTTGGGGTGATGGCTGGTGTTATTGGAACGATCCTCTTAATTTCTTACGGTATTCGCCGACT
GATAAAGAAAAGCCCATCTGATGTAAAACCTCTCCCCTCACCTGACACAGACGTGCCTTTAAGTTCTGTT
GAAATAGAAAATCCAGAGACAAGTGATCAATTAATTAAGGGGGGGTCTGGAGGCAGTGGTGGGTCTGGTG
GTGGTTCTGGGGGGAGTGGGGGTTCAGGCGTCTTCACACTCGAAGATTTCGTTGGGGACTGGGAACAGAC
AGCCGCCTACAACCTGGACCAAGTCCTTGAACAGGGAGGTGTGTCCAGTTTGCTGCAGAATCTCGCCGTG
TCCGTAACTCCGATCCAAAGGATTGTCCGGAGCGGTGAAAATGCCCTGAAGATCGACATCCATGTCATCA
TCCCGTATGAAGGTCTGAGCGCCGACCAAATGGCCCAGATCGAAGAGGTGTTTAAGGTGGTGTACCCTGT
GGATGATCATCACTTTAAGGTGATCCTGCCCTATGGCACACTGGTAATCGACGGGGTTACGCCGAACATG
CTGAACTATTTCGGACGGCCGTATGAAGGCATCGCCGTGTTCGACGGCAAAAAGATCACTGTAACAGGGA
CCCTGTGGAACGGCAACAAAATTATCGACGAGCGCCTGATCACCCCCGACGGCTCCATGCTGTTCCGAGT
AACCATCAACAGCTAAGCGGCCGCTCGAGTCTAGAGGGCCCGTTTAAACCCGCTGATCAG
